>Addgene plasmid #184480 | pXPR_BRD003 LIPT1-1 | addgene full sequence | sequence record 365314 | Addgene NGS Result
GGTTAGACCAGATCTGAGCCTGGGAGCTCTCTGGCTAACTAGGGAACCCACTGCTTAAGCCTCAATAAAG
CTTGCCTTGAGTGCTTCAAGTAGTGTGTGCCCGTCTGTTGTGTGACTCTGGTAACTAGAGATCCCTCAGA
CCCTTTTAGTCAGTGTGGAAAATCTCTAGCAGTACGTATAGTAGTTCATGTCATCTTATTATTCAGTATT
TATAACTTGCAAAGAAATGAATATCAGAGAGTGAGAGGAACTTGTTTATTGCAGCTTATAATGGTTACAA
ATAAAGCAATAGCATCACAAATTTCACAAATAAAGCATTTTTTTCACTGCATTCTAGTTGTGGTTTGTCC
AAACTCATCAATGTATCTTATCATGTCTGGCTCTAGCTATCCCGCCCCTAACTCCGCCCATCCCGCCCCT
AACTCCGCCCAGTTCCGCCCATTCTCCGCCCCATGGCTGACTAATTTTTTTTATTTATGCAGAGGCCGAG
GCCGCCTCGGCCTCTGAGCTATTCCAGAAGTAGTGAGGAGGCTTTTTTGGAGGCCTAGGGACGTACCCAA
TTCGCCCTATAGTGAGTCGTATTACGCGCGCTCACTGGCCGTCGTTTTACAACGTCGTGACTGGGAAAAC
CCTGGCGTTACCCAACTTAATCGCCTTGCAGCACATCCCCCTTTCGCCAGCTGGCGTAATAGCGAAGAGG
CCCGCACCGATCGCCCTTCCCAACAGTTGCGCAGCCTGAATGGCGAATGGG
[124 nt withheld, positions 752-875]
C
[91 nt withheld, positions 877-967]
A
[49 nt withheld, positions 969-1017]
CCTTTGACGTTGGAGTCCACGTTCTTT
[37 nt withheld, positions 1045-1081]
ACCCTATCTCGGTCTATTCTTTTGATTTATAAGGGATTTTGCCGATTTCGGCCTATTGGTTAAAAAATGA
GCTGATTTAACAAAAATTTAACGCGAATTTTAACAAAATATTAACGCTTACAATTTAGGTGGCACTTTTC
GGGGAAATGTGCGCGGAACCCCTATTTGTTTATTTTTCTAAATACATTCAAATATGTATCCGCTCATGAG
ACAATAACCCTGATAAATGCTTCAATAATATTGAAAAAGGAAGAGTATGAGTATTCAACATTTCCGTGTC
GCCCTTATTCCCTTTTTTGCGGCATTTTGCCTTCCTGTTTTTGCTCACCCAGAAACGCTGGTGAAAGTAA
AAGATGCTGAAGATCAGTTGGGTGCACGAGTGGGTTACATCGAACTGGATCTCAACAGCGGTAAGATCCT
TGAGAGTTTTCGCCCCGAAGAACGTTTTCCAATGATGAGCACTTTTAAAGTTCTGCTATGTGGCGCGGTA
TTATCCCGTATTGACGCCGGGCAAGAGCAACTCGGTCGCCGCATACACTATTCTCAGAATGACTTGGTTG
AGTACTCACCAGTCACAGAAAAGCATCTTACGGATGGCATGACAGTAAGAGAATTATGCAGTGCTGCCAT
AACCATGAGTGATAACACTGCGGCCAACTTACTTCTGACAACGATCGGAGGACCGAAGGAGCTAACCGCT
TTTTTGCACAACATGGGGGATCATGTAACTCGCCTTGATCGTTGGGAACCGGAGCTGAATGAAGCCATAC
CAAACGACGAGCGTGACACCACGATGCCTGTAGCAATGGCAACAACGTTGCGCAAACTATTAACTGGCGA
ACTACTTACTCTAGCTTCCCGGCAACAATTAATAGACTGGATGGAGGCGGATAAAGTTGCAGGACCACTT
CTGCGCTCGGCCCTTCCGGCTGGCTGGTTTATTGCTGATAAATCTGGAGCCGGTGAGCGTGGGTCTCGCG
GTATCATTGCAGCACTGGGGCCAGATGGTAAGCCCTCCCGTATCGTAGTTATCTACACGACGGGGAGTCA
GGCAACTATGGATGAACGAAATAGACAGATCGCTGAGATAGGTGCCTCACTGATTAAGCATTGGTAACTG
TCAGACCAAGTTTACTCATATATACTTTAGATTGATTTAAAACTTCATTTTTAATTTAAAAGGATCTAGG
TGAAGATCCTTTTTGATAATCTCATGACCAAAATCCCTTAACGTGAGTTTTCGTTCCACTGAGCGTCAGA
CCCCGTAGAAAAGATCAAAGGATCTTCTTGAGATCCTTTTTTTCTGCGCGTAATCTGCTGCTTGCAAACA
AAAAAACCACCGCTACCAGCGGTGGTTTGTTTGCCGGATCAAGAGCTACCAACTCTTTTTCCGAAGGTAA
CTGGCTTCAGCAGAGCGCAGATACCAAATACTGTTCTTCTAGTGTAGCCGTAGTTAGGCCACCACTTCAA
GAACTCTGTAGCACCGCCTACATACCTCGCTCTGCTAATCCTGTTACCAGTGGCTGCTGCCAGTGGCGAT
AAGTCGTGTCTTACCGGGTTGGACTCAAGACGATAGTTACCGGATAAGGCGCAGCGGTCGGGCTGAACGG
GGGGTTCGTGCACACAGCCCAGCTTGGAGCGAACGACCTACACCGAACTGAGATACCTACAGCGTGAGCT
ATGAGAAAGCGCCACGCTTCCCGAAGGGAGAAAGGCGGACAGGTATCCGGTAAGCGGCAGGGTCGGAACA
GGAGAGCGCACGAGGGAGCTTCCAGGGGGAAACGCCTGGTATCTTTATAGTCCTGTCGGGTTTCGCCACC
TCTGACTTGAGCGTCGATTTTTGTGATGCTCGTCAGGGGGGCGGAGCCTATGGAAAAACGCCAGCAACGC
GGCCTTTTTACGGTTCCTGGCCTTTTGCTGGCCTTTTGCTCACATGTTCTTTCCTGCGTTATCCCCTGAT
TCTGTGGATAACCGTATTACCGCCTTTGAGTGAGCTGATACCGCTCGCCGCAGCCGAACGACCGAGCGCA
GCGAGTCAGTGAGCGAGGAAGCGGAAGAGCGCCCAATACGCAAACCGCCTCTCCCCGCGCGTTGGCCGAT
TCATTAATGCAGCTGGCACGACAGGTTTCCCGACTGGAAAGCGGGCAGTGAGCGCAACGCAATTAATGTG
AGTTAGCTCACTCATTAGGCACCCCAGGCTTTACACTTTATGCTTCCGGCTCGTATGTTGTGTGGAATTG
TGAGCGGATAACAATTTCACACAGGAAACAGCTATGACCATGATTACGCCAAGCGCGCAATTAACCCTCA
CTAAAGGGAACAAAAGCTGGAGCTGCAAGCTTAATGTAGTCTTATGCAATACTCTTGTAGTCTTGCAACA
TGGTAACGATGAGTTAGCAACATGCCTTACAAGGAGAGAAAAAGCACCGTGCATGCCGATTGGTGGAAGT
AAGGTGGTACGATCGTGCCTTATTAGGAAGGCAACAGACGGGTCTGACATGGATTGGACGAACCACTGAA
TTGCCGCATTGCAGAGATATTGTATTTAAGTGCCTAGCTCGATACATAAACGGGTCTCTCTGGTTAGACC
AGATCTGAGCCTGGGAGCTCTCTGGCTAACTAGGGAACCCACTGCTTAAGCCTCAATAAAGCTTGCCTTG
AGTGCTTCAAGTAGTGTGTGCCCGTCTGTTGTGTGACTCTGGTAACTAGAGATCCCTCAGACCCTTTTAG
TCAGTGTGGAAAATCTCTAGCAGTGGCGCCCGAACAGGGACTTGAAAGCGAAAGGGAAACCAGAGGAGCT
CTCTCGACGCAGGACTCGGCTTGCTGAAGCGCGCACGGCAAGAGGCGAGGGGCGGCGACTGGTGAGTACG
CCAAAAATTTTGACTAGCGGAGGCTAGAAGGAGAGAGATGGGTGCGAGAGCGTCAGTATTAAGCGGGGGA
GAATTAGATCGCGATGGGAAAAAATTCGGTTAAGGCCAGGGGGAAAGAAAAAATATAAATTAAAACATAT
AGTATGGGCAAGCAGGGAGCTAGAACGATTCGCAGTTAATCCTGGCCTGTTAGAAACATCAGAAGGCTGT
AGACAAATACTGGGACAGCTACAACCATCCCTTCAGACAGGATCAGAAGAACTTAGATCATTATATAATA
CAGTAGCAACCCTCTATTGTGTGCATCAAAGGATAGAGATAAAAGACACCAAGGAAGCTTTAGACAAGAT
AGAGGAAGAGCAAAACAAAAGTAAGACCACCGCACAGCAAGCGGCCGCTGATCTTCAGACCTGGAGGAGG
AGATATGAGGGACAATTGGAGAAGTGAATTATATAAATATAAAGTAGTAAAAATTGAACCATTAGGAGTA
GCACCCACCAAGGCAAAGAGAAGAGTGGTGCAGAGAGAAAAAAGAGCAGTGGGAATAGGAGCTTTGTTCC
TTGGGTTCTTGGGAGCAGCAGGAAGCACTATGGGCGCAGCGTCAATGACGCTGACGGTACAGGCCAGACA
ATTATTGTCTGGTATAGTGCAGCAGCAGAACAATTTGCTGAGGGCTATTGAGGCGCAACAGCATCTGTTG
CAACTCACAGTCTGGGGCATCAAGCAGCTCCAGGCAAGAATCCTGGCTGTGGAAAGATACCTAAAGGATC
AACAGCTCCTGGGGATTTGGGGTTGCTCTGGAAAACTCATTTGCACCACTGCTGTGCCTTGGAATGCTAG
TTGGAGTAATAAATCTCTGGAACAGATTTGGAATCACACGACCTGGATGGAGTGGGACAGAGAAATTAAC
AATTACACAAGCTTAATACACTCCTTAATTGAAGAATCGCAAAACCAGCAAGAAAAGAATGAACAAGAAT
TATTGGAATTAGATAAATGGGCAAGTTTGTGGAATTGGTTTAACATAACAAATTGGCTGTGGTATATAAA
ATTATTCATAATGATAGTAGGAGGCTTGGTAGGTTTAAGAATAGTTTTTGCTGTACTTTCTATAGTGAAT
AGAGTTAGGCAGGGATATTCACCATTATCGTTTCAGACCCACCTCCCAACCCCGAGGGGACCCAGAGAGG
GCCTATTTCCCATGATTCCTTCATATTTGCATATACGATACAAGGCTGTTAGAGAGATAATTAGAATTAA
TTTGACTGTAAACACAAAGATATTAGTACAAAATACGTGACGTAGAAAGTAATAATTTCTTGGGTAGTTT
GCAGTTTTAAAATTATGTTTTAAAATGGACTATCATATGCTTACCGTAACTTGAAAGTATTTCGATTTCT
TGGCTTTATATATCTTGTGGAAAGGACGAAACACCGATGCCTACCAATTACAACAGGTTTTAGAGCTAGA
AATAGCAAGTTAAAATAAGGCTAGTCCGTTATCAACTTGAAAAAGTGGCACCGAGTCGGTGCTTTTTTAA
GCTTGGCGTAACTAGATCTTGAGACAAATGGCAGTATTCATCCACAATTTTAAAAGAAAAGGGGGGATTG
GGGGGTACAGTGCAGGGGAAAGAATAGTAGACATAATAGCAACAGACATACAAACTAAAGAATTACAAAA
ACAAATTACAAAAATTCAAAATTTTCGGGTTTATTACAGGGACAGCAGAGATCCACTTTGGCGCCGGCTC
GAGGGGGCCCGGGTGCAAAGATGGATAAAGTTTTAAACAGAGAGGAATCTTTGCAGCTAATGGACCTTCT
AGGTCTTGAAAGGAGTGGGAATTGGCTCCGGTGCCCGTCAGTGGGCAGAGCGCACATCGCCCACAGTCCC
CGAGAAGTTGGGGGGAGGGGTCGGCAATTGATCCGGTGCCTAGAGAAGGTGGCGCGGGGTAAACTGGGAA
AGTGATGTCGTGTACTGGCTCCGCCTTTTTCCCGAGGGTGGGGGAGAACCGTATATAAGTGCAGTAGTCG
CCGTGAACGTTCTTTTTCGCAACGGGTTTGCCGCCAGAACACAGGTAAGTGCCGTGTGTGGTTCCCGCGG
GCCTGGCCTCTTTACGGGTTATGGCCCTTGCGTGCCTTGAATTACTTCCACCTGGCTGCAGTACGTGATT
CTTGATCCCGAGCTTCGGGTTGGAAGTGGGTGGGAGAGTTCGAGGCCTTGCGCTTAAGGAGCCCCTTCGC
CTCGTGCTTGAGTTGAGGCCTGGCCTGGGCGCTGGGGCCGCCGCGTGCGAATCTGGTGGCACCTTCGCGC
CTGTCTCGCTGCTTTCGATAAGTCTCTAGCCATTTAAAATTTTTGATGACCTGCTGCGACGCTTTTTTTC
TGGCAAGATAGTCTTGTAAATGCGGGCCAAGATCTGCACACTGGTATTTCGGTTTTTGGGGCCGCGGGCG
GCGACGGGGCCCGTGCGTCCCAGCGCACATGTTCGGCGAGGCGGGGCCTGCGAGCGCGGCCACCGAGAAT
CGGACGGGGGTAGTCTCAAGCTGGCCGGCCTGCTCTGGTGCCTGGCCTCGCGCCGCCGTGTATCGCCCCG
CCCTGGGCGGCAAGGCTGGCCCGGTCGGCACCAGTTGCGTGAGCGGAAAGATGGCCGCTTCCCGGCCCTG
CTGCAGGGAGCTCAAAATGGAGGACGCGGCGCTCGGGAGAGCGGGCGGGTGAGTCACCCACACAAAGGAA
AAGGGCCTTTCCGTCCTCAGCCGTCGCTTCATGTGACTCCACGGAGTACCGGGCGCCGTCCAGGCACCTC
GATTAGTTCTCGAGCTTTTGGAGTACGTCGTCTTTAGGTTGGGGGGAGGGGTTTTATGCGATGGAGTTTC
CCCACACTGAGTGGGTGGAGACTGAAGTTAGGCCAGCTTGGCACTTGATGTAATTCTCCTTGGAATTTGC
CCTTTTTGAGTTTGGATCTTGGTTCATTCTCAAGCCTCAGACAGTGGTTCAAAGTTTTTTTCTTCCATTT
CAGGTGTCGTGACGTACGGCCACCATGACCGAGTACAAGCCCACGGTGCGCCTCGCCACCCGCGACGACG
TCCCCAGGGCCGTACGCACCCTCGCCGCCGCGTTCGCCGACTACCCCGCCACGCGCCACACCGTCGATCC
GGACCGCCACATCGAGCGGGTCACCGAGCTGCAAGAACTCTTCCTCACGCGCGTCGGGCTCGACATCGGC
AAGGTGTGGGTCGCGGACGACGGCGCCGCCGTGGCGGTCTGGACCACGCCGGAGAGCGTCGAAGCGGGGG
CGGTGTTCGCCGAGATCGGCCCGCGCATGGCCGAGTTGAGCGGTTCCCGGCTGGCCGCGCAGCAACAGAT
GGAAGGCCTCCTGGCGCCGCACCGGCCCAAGGAGCCCGCGTGGTTCCTGGCCACCGTCGGAGTCTCGCCC
GACCACCAGGGCAAGGGTCTGGGCAGCGCCGTCGTGCTCCCCGGAGTGGAGGCGGCCGAGCGCGCCGGGG
TGCCCGCCTTCCTGGAGACCTCCGCGCCCCGCAACCTCCCCTTCTACGAGCGGCTCGGCTTCACCGTCAC
CGCCGACGTCGAGGTGCCCGAAGGACCGCGCACCTGGTGCATGACCCGCAAGCCCGGTGCCTGAACGCGT
TAAGTCGACAATCAACCTCTGGATTACAAAATTTGTGAAAGATTGACTGGTATTCTTAACTATGTTGCTC
CTTTTACGCTATGTGGATACGCTGCTTTAATGCCTTTGTATCATGCTATTGCTTCCCGTATGGCTTTCAT
TTTCTCCTCCTTGTATAAATCCTGGTTGCTGTCTCTTTATGAGGAGTTGTGGCCCGTTGTCAGGCAACGT
GGCGTGGTGTGCACTGTGTTTGCTGACGCAACCCCCACTGGTTGGGGCATTGCCACCACCTGTCAGCTCC
TTTCCGGGACTTTCGCTTTCCCCCTCCCTATTGCCACGGCGGAACTCATCGCCGCCTGCCTTGCCCGCTG
CTGGACAGGGGCTCGGCTGTTGGGCACTGACAATTCCGTGGTGTTGTCGGGGAAATCATCGTCCTTTCCT
TGGCTGCTCGCCTGTGTTGCCACCTGGATTCTGCGCGGGACGTCCTTCTGCTACGTCCCTTCGGCCCTCA
ATCCAGCGGACCTTCCTTCCCGCGGCCTGCTGCCGGCTCTGCGGCCTCTTCCGCGTCTTCGCCTTCGCCC
TCAGACGAGTCGGATCTCCCTTTGGGCCGCCTCCCCGCGTCGACTTTAAGACCAATGACTTACAAGGCAG
CTGTAGATCTTAGCCACTTTTTAAAAGAAAAGGGGGGACTGGAAGGGCTAATTCACTCCCAACGAAGACA
AGATCTGCTTTTTGCTTGTACTGGGTCTCTCT
Features (pLannotate 1.2.2; 29 found; start..end, strand, type, name):
    249..370     +  polyA_signal   SV40 poly(A) signal: SV40 polyadenylation signal
    410..545     +  rep_origin     SV40 ori: SV40 origin of replication
    566..584     -  promoter       T7 promoter: promoter for bacteriophage T7 RNA polymerase
    592..747     +  CDS            lacZα (fragment): LacZα fragment of β-galactosidase; lacZ fragment
    752..1180    +  rep_origin     f1 ori (sequence partly withheld): f1 bacteriophage origin of replication; arrow indicates direction of (+) strand synthesis
   1233..1337    +  promoter       AmpR promoter: bla
   1338..2198    +  CDS            AmpR: β-lactamase; bla; confers resistance to ampicillin, carbenicillin, and related antibiotics
   2369..2957    +  rep_origin     ori: high-copy-number ColE1/pMB1/pBR322/pUC origin of replication
   3140..3232    +  CDS            lacI (fragment): lac repressor; lacI; The lac repressor binds to the lac operator to inhibit transcription in E. coli. This inhibition can be relieved by adding lactose or isopropyl-β-D-thiogalactopyranoside (IPTG).
   3245..3266    +  protein_bind   CAP binding site: CAP binding activates transcription in the presence of cAMP. E. coli catabolite activator protein
   3281..3311    +  promoter       lac promoter: promoter for the E. coli lac operon
   3319..3335    +  protein_bind   lac operator: The lac repressor binds to the lac operator to inhibit transcription in E. coli. This inhibition can be relieved by adding lactose or isopropyl-β-D-thiogalactopyranoside (IPTG). lac repressor encoded by lacI
   3380..3398    +  promoter       T3 promoter: promoter for bacteriophage T3 RNA polymerase
   3426..3652    +  promoter       RSV promoter: Rous sarcoma virus enhancer/promoter
   3653..3833    +  LTR            5' LTR (truncated): truncated 5' long terminal repeat (LTR) from HIV-1
   3880..4005    +  misc_feature   HIV-1 Ψ: packaging signal of human immunodeficiency virus type 1
   3989..4352    +  CDS            HIV-1 gag (fragment): gag protein from human immunodeficiency virus 1; gag
   4498..4731    +  misc_feature   RRE: The Rev response element (RRE) of HIV-1 allows for Rev-dependent mRNA export from the nucleus to the cytoplasm.
   5108..5134    +  CDS            Rev (fragment): human immunodeficiency virus 1 (HIV-1) Rev protein; rev; enhances nuclear export of unspliced and incompletely spliced viral mRNAs
   5138..5378    +  promoter       U6 promoter: RNA polymerase III promoter for human U6 snRNA
   5408..5483    +  misc_RNA       gRNA scaffold: guide RNA scaffold for the Streptococcus pyogenes CRISPR/Cas9 system
   5539..5656    +  misc_feature   cPPT/CTS: central polypurine tract and central termination sequence of HIV-1
   5722..5788    +  CDS            small t antigen (fragment): SV40 (simian virus 40) small t antigen
   5814..6025    +  promoter       EF-1α core promoter: core promoter for human elongation factor EF-1α
   6026..6964    +  intron         EF-1α intron A: intron upstream of the start codon of human EF-1α
   6986..7585    +  CDS            PuroR (fragment): puromycin N-acetyltransferase; pac from Streptomyces; confers resistance to puromycin
   7601..8189    +  misc_feature   WPRE: woodchuck hepatitis virus posttranscriptional regulatory element
   8240..8259    +  misc_feature   cPPT/CTS (fragment): central polypurine tract and central termination sequence of HIV-1
   8261..171     +  LTR            3' LTR (ΔU3) (across the origin): self-inactivating 3' long terminal repeat (LTR) from HIV-1
