[The description below was written by a language model from this plasmid's Addgene catalogue record and pLannotate feature annotations shown in this document.]
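Description:
pXPR_BRD003 LIPT1-1 is a lentiviral guide RNA expression plasmid built on the BRD003 backbone and carrying a single guide directed against the human LIPT1 gene, which encodes lipoyltransferase 1. It is maintained in E. coli through a high-copy ColE1/pUC-type origin with ampicillin resistance (AmpR, β-lactamase). The backbone also holds an f1 origin, remnants of the lac region, T7 and T3 promoters, and an SV40 origin and polyadenylation signal lying just downstream of the viral cassette.

The transfer cassette has a third-generation, self-inactivating layout. An RSV enhancer/promoter fused to a truncated HIV-1 5' LTR drives production of the viral genomic RNA, making it independent of Tat. This is followed by the Ψ packaging signal with a partial gag sequence, the Rev response element for nuclear export of the unspliced genome, and a cPPT/CTS element that aids nuclear import. The ΔU3 3' LTR disables LTR promoter activity after integration.

Within this frame, a human U6 RNA polymerase III promoter transcribes the LIPT1 targeting spacer joined to the Streptococcus pyogenes Cas9 guide scaffold. A separate EF-1α core promoter with its intron A expresses puromycin N-acetyltransferase, so transduced mammalian cells can be selected with puromycin. The WPRE downstream enhances transcript expression.

No Cas9 coding sequence is annotated, so the nuclease has to be supplied separately, for example from a Cas9-expressing cell line. The restriction sites used to insert the guide are not recorded. The construct is intended for lentiviral CRISPR disruption of LIPT1 in human cells and was deposited with a study of copper-induced cell death and lipoylated TCA cycle proteins.
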