Addgene plasmid #184480: pXPR_BRD003 LIPT1-1
Purpose: Lentivirus gRNA targeting human LIPT1 gene
Depositing lab: Todd Golub & Peter Tsvetkov. Depositing organization: Broad Institute. Publication: Copper induces cell death by targeting lipoylated TCA cycle proteins. Tsvetkov P, Coy S, Petrova B, Dreishpoon M, Verma A, Abdusamad M, Rossen J, Joesch-Cohen L, Humeidi R, Spangler RD, Eaton JK, Frenkel E, Kocak M, Corsello SM, Lutsenko S, Kanarek N, Santagata S, Golub TR. Science. 2022 Mar 18;375(6586):1254-1261. doi: 10.1126/science.abf0529. Epub 2022 Mar 17. PubMed 35298263.
Backbone
  Vector backbone: BRD003
  Vector type: Lentiviral
  Selectable markers: Puromycin
Growth in bacteria
  Bacterial resistance: Ampicillin, 100 μg/mL
  Growth temperature: 37°C
  Growth strain: NEB Stable
  Copy number: High Copy
Gene/Insert
  Gene/Insert name: LIPT1
  gRNA/shRNA sequence: CACCGATGCCTACCAATTACAACAG
  Species: H. sapiens (human)
  Entrez Gene: LIPT1 (a.k.a. LIPT1D)
  Cloning method: Restriction Enzyme; 5′ cloning site Unknown (unknown if destroyed); 3′ cloning site Unknown (unknown if destroyed)
Terms and licenses: Academic/Nonprofit Terms; Industry Terms: Not Available to Industry
How to cite: pXPR_BRD003 LIPT1-1 was a gift from Todd Golub & Peter Tsvetkov (Addgene plasmid # 184480 ; http://n2t.net/addgene:184480 ; RRID:Addgene_184480)
